Addgene plasmid #48020: pICH41800
Purpose: (Empty Backbone)
Depositing lab: Sylvestre Marillonnet. Depositing organization: Leibniz Institute of Plant Biochemistry (IPB). Publication: A modular cloning system for standardized assembly of multigene constructs. Weber E, Engler C, Gruetzner R, Werner S, Marillonnet S. PLoS One. 2011 Feb 18;6(2):e16765. doi: 10.1371/journal.pone.0016765. PubMed 21364738.
Backbone
  Vector backbone: pUC19-derived
  Backbone manufacturer: self-made
  Backbone size (bp): 3293
  Vector type: Unspecified
Growth in bacteria
  Bacterial resistance: Spectinomycin, 50 μg/mL
  Growth temperature: 37°C
  Growth strain: DH10B
  Copy number: High Copy
Gene/Insert
  Gene/Insert name: None
Terms and licenses: Academic/Nonprofit Terms; Industry Terms: Not Available to Industry
Depositor comments: level 2 end linker
How to cite: pICH41800 was a gift from Sylvestre Marillonnet (Addgene plasmid # 48020 ; http://n2t.net/addgene:48020 ; RRID:Addgene_48020)
