[The description below was written by a language model from this plasmid's Addgene catalogue record and pLannotate feature annotations shown in this document.]
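Description:
pICH41800 is a small, high-copy, pUC19-derived E. coli plasmid of about 3.3 kb from the modular cloning (MoClo) system for standardized assembly of multigene constructs. The depositor lists it as an empty backbone with no gene insert and describes it as a "level 2 end linker". In this type of hierarchical assembly scheme, an end linker is a helper module that joins the last transcription unit in an assembly to the destination vector. The record does not give the specific fusion sites or type IIS restriction sites carried by this linker, nor the position in the assembly series for which it is intended.

The plasmid replicates from a ColE1/pMB1/pUC-type origin. It is selected with spectinomycin through an aadA (SmR) aminoglycoside adenylyltransferase gene, which lies downstream of an annotated AmpR (bla) promoter. The short integrase and gentamicin acetyltransferase fragments flanking this region look like remnants of the integron-derived cassette that supplied the resistance gene, and the bom, rop and lacI fragments are likewise non-functional backbone leftovers.

The remainder of the plasmid is a lac region with a CAP binding site, lac promoter and lac operator, followed by a partial pUC multiple cloning site and a lacZα fragment. Between these, spanning the sequence origin, is a stretch that the automated annotation matches to part of the potato virus X replicase. It is only a fragment, and the record does not explain its role, though it may simply be filler sequence within the linker. The plasmid has no expression function of its own and serves as an assembly component.
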