Features (pLannotate 1.2.2; 14 found; start..end, strand, type, name):
     16..173     +  CDS            lacZα (fragment): LacZα fragment of β-galactosidase; lacZ fragment
    179..278     -  misc_feature   bom (fragment): basis of mobility region from pBR322
    380..415     -  CDS            rop (fragment): Rop protein, which maintains plasmids at low copy number; rop
    510..614     +  promoter       AmpR promoter: bla
    605..685     -  CDS            int (fragment): INT2_ECOLX - Protein inferred from homology: Swiss-Prot protein existence level 3. Putative integrase believed to be involved in the insertion of antibiotic resistance genes into plasmids and transposons. From Escherichia coli.
    771..827     +  CDS            GmR (fragment): gentamycin acetyltransferase; aacC1; confers resistance to gentamycin
    834..1625    +  CDS            SmR: aminoglycoside adenylyltransferase (Murphy, 1985); aadA; confers resistance to spectinomycin and streptomycin
   1796..2384    +  rep_origin     ori: high-copy-number ColE1/pMB1/pBR322/pUC origin of replication
   2567..2659    +  CDS            lacI (fragment): lac repressor; lacI; The lac repressor binds to the lac operator to inhibit transcription in E. coli. This inhibition can be relieved by adding lactose or isopropyl-β-D-thiogalactopyranoside (IPTG).
   2672..2693    +  protein_bind   CAP binding site: CAP binding activates transcription in the presence of cAMP. E. coli catabolite activator protein
   2708..2738    +  promoter       lac promoter: promoter for the E. coli lac operon
   2746..2762    +  protein_bind   lac operator: The lac repressor binds to the lac operator to inhibit transcription in E. coli. This inhibition can be relieved by adding lactose or isopropyl-β-D-thiogalactopyranoside (IPTG). lac repressor encoded by lacI
   2799..2836    -  misc_feature   MCS (fragment): pUC18/19 multiple cloning site
   2884..30      +  CDS            RDRP_PVXX3 (fragment) (across the origin): Protein inferred from homology: Swiss-Prot protein existence level 3. RNA replication. The central part of this protein possibly functions as an ATP-binding helicase (Probable). From Potato virus X (strain X3) (PVX).
>Addgene plasmid #48020 | pICH41800 | depositor full sequence | sequence record 69020 | Full Sequence
GGGTACCGAGCTCGAATTCACTGGCCGTCGTTTTACAACGTCGTGACTGGGAAAACCCTGGCGTTACCCA
ACTTAATCGCCTTGCAGCACATCCCCCTTTCGCCAGCTGGCGTAATAGCGAAGAGGCCCGCACCGATCGC
CCTTCCCAACAGTTGCGCAGCCTGAATGGCGAATGGCGCCTGATGCGGTATTTTCTCCTTACGCATCTGT
GCGGTATTTCACACCGCATATGGTGCACTCTCAGTACAATCTGCTCTGATGCCGCATAGTTAAGCCAGCC
CCGACACCCGCCAACACCCGCTGACGCGCCCTGACGGGCTTGTCTGCTCCCGGCATCCGCTTACAGACAA
GCTGTGACCATCTCCGGGAGCTGCATGTGTCAGAGGTTTTCACCGTCATCACCGAAACGCGCGAGTCGAA
AGGGCCTCGTGATACGCCTATTTTTATAGGTTAATGTCATGATAATAATGGTTTCTTAGACGTCAGGTGG
CACTTTTCGGGGAAATGTGCGCGGAACCCCTATTTGTTTATTTTTCTAAATACATTCAAATATGTATCCG
CTCATGAGACAATAACCCTGATAAATGCTTCAATAATATTGAAAAAGGAAGAGTATGCGCTCACGCAACT
GGTCCAGAACCTTGACCGAACGCAGCGGTGGTAACGGCGCAGTGGCGGTTTTCATGGCTTGTTATGACTG
TTTTTTTGGGGTACAGTCTATGCCTCGGGCATCCAAGCAGCAAGCGCGTTACGCCGTGGGTCGATGTTTG
ATGTTATGGAGCAGCAACGATGTTACGCAGCAGGGCAGTCGCCCTAAAACAAAGTTAAACATCATGAGGG
AAGCGGTGATCGCCGAAGTATCGACTCAACTATCAGAGGTAGTTGGCGTCATCGAGCGCCATCTCGAACC
GACGTTGCTGGCCGTACATTTGTACGGCTCCGCAGTGGATGGCGGCCTGAAGCCACACAGTGATATTGAT
TTGCTGGTTACGGTGACCGTAAGGCTTGATGAAACAACGCGGCGAGCTTTGATCAACGACCTTTTGGAAA
CTTCGGCTTCCCCTGGAGAGAGCGAGATTCTCCGCGCTGTAGAAGTCACCATTGTTGTGCACGACGACAT
CATTCCGTGGCGTTATCCAGCTAAGCGCGAACTGCAATTTGGAGAATGGCAGCGCAATGACATTCTTGCA
GGTATCTTCGAGCCAGCCACGATCGACATTGATCTGGCTATCTTGCTGACAAAAGCAAGAGAACATAGCG
TTGCCTTGGTAGGTCCAGCGGCGGAGGAACTCTTTGATCCGGTTCCTGAACAGGATCTATTTGAGGCGCT
AAATGAAACCTTAACGCTATGGAACTCGCCGCCCGACTGGGCTGGCGATGAGCGAAATGTAGTGCTTACG
TTGTCCCGCATTTGGTACAGCGCAGTAACCGGCAAAATCGCGCCGAAGGATGTCGCTGCCGACTGGGCAA
TGGAGCGCCTGCCGGCCCAGTATCAGCCCGTCATACTTGAAGCTAGACAGGCTTATCTTGGACAAGAAGA
AGATCGCTTGGCCTCGCGCGCAGATCAGTTGGAAGAATTTGTCCACTACGTGAAAGGCGAGATCACCAAG
GTAGTCGGCAAATAACTGTCAGACCAAGTTTACTCATATATACTTTAGATTGATTTAAAACTTCATTTTT
AATTTAAAAGGATCTAGGTGAAGATCCTTTTTGATAATCTCATGACCAAAATCCCTTAACGTGAGTTTTC
GTTCCACTGAGCGTCAGACCCCGTAGAAAAGATCAAAGGATCTTCTTGAGATCCTTTTTTTCTGCGCGTA
ATCTGCTGCTTGCAAACAAAAAAACCACCGCTACCAGCGGTGGTTTGTTTGCCGGATCAAGAGCTACCAA
CTCTTTTTCCGAAGGTAACTGGCTTCAGCAGAGCGCAGATACCAAATACTGTCCTTCTAGTGTAGCCGTA
GTTAGGCCACCACTTCAAGAACTCTGTAGCACCGCCTACATACCTCGCTCTGCTAATCCTGTTACCAGTG
GCTGCTGCCAGTGGCGATAAGTCGTGTCTTACCGGGTTGGACTCAAGACGATAGTTACCGGATAAGGCGC
AGCGGTCGGGCTGAACGGGGGGTTCGTGCACACAGCCCAGCTTGGAGCGAACGACCTACACCGAACTGAG
ATACCTACAGCGTGAGCTATGAGAAAGCGCCACGCTTCCCGAAGGGAGAAAGGCGGACAGGTATCCGGTA
AGCGGCAGGGTCGGAACAGGAGAGCGCACGAGGGAGCTTCCAGGGGGAAACGCCTGGTATCTTTATAGTC
CTGTCGGGTTTCGCCACCTCTGACTTGAGCGTCGATTTTTGTGATGCTCGTCAGGGGGGCGGAGCCTATG
GAAAAACGCCAGCAACGCGGCCTTTTTACGGTTCCTGGCCTTTTGCTGGCCTTTTGCTCACATGTTCTTT
CCTGCGTTATCCCCTGATTCTGTGGATAACCGTATTACCGCCTTTGAGTGAGCTGATACCGCTCGCCGCA
GCCGAACGACCGAGCGCAGCGAGTCAGTGAGCGAGGAAGCGGAAGAGCGCCCAATACGCAAACCGCCTCT
CCCCGCGCGTTGGCCGATTCATTAATGCAGCTGGCACGACAGGTTTCCCGACTGGAAAGCGGGCAGTGAG
CGCAACGCAATTAATGTGAGTTAGCTCACTCATTAGGCACCCCAGGCTTTACACTTTATGCTTCCGGCTC
GTATGTTGTGTGGAATTGTGAGCGGATAACAATTTCACACAGGAAACAGCTATGACCATGATTACGCCAA
GCTTGCATGCCTGCAGGTCGACTCTAGAGGATCCCCTTTGAAGACAATGTGGAGGATGCACATGTGACCG
AGGGATTGTCTTCGTGGAAACTTGGGACTTCAGATTCCACCCCTTGCAAGCGTGGAAAGCCTTCCGACCA
AGGGAAGTGTCGGATGTAGAGGAAATGGAAAGTTTGTTCTCAGATGGGGACTTGCTTGATTGCTTCACAA
GAATGCCAGCTTATGCGGTAAACGCAGAGGAAGATTTAGCTGCAATCAGGAAAACGCCCGAGATGGATGT
CGGTCAAGAAGTTAAAGAACCTGCAGGAGACAGAAATCAATACTCAAACCCTGCAGAAACTTTCCTCAAC
AAGCTCCACAGGAAACACAGTAGGGAGGTGAAACACCAGGCCGCAAAGAAAGCTAAACGCCTAGCTGAAA
TCCAGGAGTCAATGAGAGCTGAAGGTGATGCCGAACCAAATGAAATAAGCGGGGGCATGGGGGCAATACC
CAGCAACGCCGAACTTCCTGGGCCCAAA
