>Addgene plasmid #48020 | pICH41800 | addgene partial sequence | sequence record 71128 | M13_pUC_rev
TGACCATGATTACGCCAAGCTTGCATGCCTGCAGGTCGACTCTAGAGGATCCCCTTTGAAGACAATGTGG
AGGATGCACATGTGACCGAGGGATTGTCTTCGTGGAAACTTGGGACTTCAGATTCCACCCCTTGCAAGCG
TGGAAAGCCTTCCGACCAAGGGAAGTGTCGGATGTAGAGGAAATGGAAAGTTTGTTCTCAGATGGGGACT
TGCTTGATTGCTTCACAAGAATGCCAGCTTATGCGGTAAACGCAGAGGAAGATTTAGCTGCAATCAGGAA
AACGCCCGAGATGGATGTCGGTCAAGAAGTTAAAGAACCTGCAGGAGACAGAAATCAATACTCAAACCCT
GCAGAAACTTTCCTCAACAAGCTCCACAGGAAACACAGTAGGGAGGTGAAACACCAGGCCGCAAAGAAAG
CTAAACGCCTAGCTGAAATCCAGGAGTCAATGAGAGCTGAAGGTGATGCCGAACCAAATGAAATAAGCGG
GGGCATGGGGGCAATACCCAGCAACGCCGAACTTCCTGGGCCCAAAGGGTACCGAGCTCGAATTCACTGG
CCGTCGTTTTACAACGTCGTGACTGGGAAAACCCTGGCGTTACCCAACTTAATCGCCTTGCAGCACATCC
CCCTTTCGCCAGCTGGCGTAATAGCGAAGAGGCCCGCACCGATCGCCCTTCCCAACAGTTGCGCAGCCTG
AATGGCGAATGGCGCCTGATGCGGTATTTTCTCCTTACGCATCTGTGCGGTATTTCACACCGCATATGGT
GCACTCTCAGTACAATCTGCTCTGATGCCGCATAGTTAAGCCAGCCCCGACACCCGCCAACACCCGCTGA
CGCGCCCTGACGGGCTTGTCTGCTCCCGGCATCCGCTTACAGACAAGCTGTGACCATCTCCGGGAGCTGC
ATGTGTCAGAGGTTTTCACCGTCATCACCGAAACGCGCGAGTCGAAAGGGCCTCGTGATACGCCTATTTT
TATAGGTTAATGTCATGATAATAATGGTTTCTTAGACGTCAGGTGGCACTTTTCGGGGAAATGTGCGCGG
AACCCCTATTTGTTTATTTTTCTAAATACATTCAAATATGTATCCGCTCATGAGACAATAACCCTGATAA
ATGCTTCAATAATATTGAAAAAG
